>Addgene plasmid #27543 | pGEM-T ZfHoxd10a | addgene partial sequence | sequence record 33931 | 27543 with T7
GACATAATCAATTTATTAGTCTATTGACCACATGCCACAAACATGCACTGATACAGACATATTTAAACAC
CTATTATACAGAAATACATTATTATTTTGAGACAAATGTACGTTTTCACTGGAGAAAGAATGGGTAATCT
TCGCTTTCAAATGTGCTTTCTTGTCCAAGACTTTTTGTTTTTTAGAGGCTGACGCAAATGTGTTTGCGAC
ATTTTCTTCTATCCCCGCTGAAATGAAGCCGTCAGAAATAGCCGGTTTCTATCTTCTTTTATAAGTTAAG
ACCTAACACCACTTGTATACCCTGTGTAACATGATAATTACACAAAGCTTCACATTTCAAATGCACATTT
CAAAGATGCAGCAATAAATGACAAGGATTTAGCGACGATCACAAGACTGCAACGTGAAAGTAGCCAAAAA
CAATGCACACTGCCATCATGTCATCATTACACAGGAGAACATAGATGGACCGAAATGAGGGACTAGGTTT
TTGATTTGCACTTGTCTGCGTGCTCACGAAAAAGTGAGATTGGACGTCAGTTCACGGATACGGTTTTCTC
TGCTCATCTTCTTGAGTTTCATCCTGCGGTTTTGGAACCAGATTTTCACTTGTCTGTCAGTCAGGTTGAC
GCTTTTGCTTATCTCTAGACGGCGCTAATCACTAGTGCGGCCGCCTGCAGGTCGACCATATGGGAGAGCT
CCCAACGCGTTGGATGCATAGCTTGAGTATTCTATAGTGTCACCTAAAATAGCTTGGCGTAA
