[The description below was written by a language model from this plasmid's Addgene catalogue record.]
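Description:
pGEM-T ZfHoxd10a is a small bacterial cloning plasmid carrying a fragment of the zebrafish (Danio rerio) hoxd10a gene in the pGEM-T backbone, a commercial vector of about 3 kb designed for capturing PCR products. It is maintained in E. coli as a high-copy plasmid under ampicillin selection. Although the catalogue classes it as a bacterial expression vector, pGEM-T is a general cloning and in vitro transcription vector, and nothing in the record indicates that the insert is set up for protein production in bacteria.

The insert is described as a "3' end clone" of hoxd10a, which suggests that it covers the 3' portion of the gene or transcript rather than the complete coding sequence; the record does not give the insert length or its exact boundaries. It sits at the EcoRV site of the vector, which was destroyed on both sides during cloning, so the fragment cannot be released with that enzyme. T7 and SP6 are listed as the flanking sequencing primers, in keeping with the opposing T7 and SP6 phage promoters that bracket the pGEM-T cloning site. That arrangement allows run-off RNA to be transcribed from either strand, so clones of this kind are commonly used as templates for sense and antisense riboprobes, for example for in situ hybridization analysis of Hox gene expression in embryos. The record does not state this purpose, nor the orientation of the insert relative to the two promoters. The depositor notes that the quality-control sequence shows some mismatches to the NCBI reference for this gene, which are not expected to affect plasmid function.
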