Addgene plasmid #27543: pGEM-T ZfHoxd10a
Depositing lab: Victoria Prince. Depositing organization: University of Chicago.
Backbone
  Vector backbone: pGEM-T
  Backbone manufacturer: Promega
  Backbone size w/o insert (bp): 3000
  Vector type: Bacterial Expression
Growth in bacteria
  Bacterial resistance: Ampicillin, 100 μg/mL
  Growth temperature: 37°C
  Growth strain: DH5alpha
  Copy number: High Copy
Gene/Insert
  Gene/Insert name: Hoxd10a (alt name: 3' end clone)
  Species: D. rerio (zebrafish)
  Entrez Gene: hoxd10a (a.k.a. HOX-D10, hoxd-1, hoxd-10, hoxd1, hoxd10, z-82)
  Cloning method: Restriction Enzyme; 5′ cloning site EcoRV (destroyed during cloning); 3′ cloning site EcoRV (destroyed during cloning)
  Sequencing primers: 5′ T7; 3′ SP6
Terms and licenses: Academic/Nonprofit Terms; Industry Terms: Not Available to Industry
Depositor comments: Addgene's quality control sequence has some mismatches with NCBI sequence for this gene; the mismatches should not affect plasmid function.
How to cite: pGEM-T ZfHoxd10a was a gift from Victoria Prince (Addgene plasmid # 27543 ; http://n2t.net/addgene:27543 ; RRID:Addgene_27543)
